Addgene plasmid #73669: pSIREN-RetroQ-BPTF-sh28
Purpose: pSIREN-RetroQ vector containing shRNA sequence to BPTF
Depositing lab: Joe Landry. Depositing organization: Virginia Commonwealth University.
Backbone
  Vector backbone: pSIREN RetroQ
  Backbone manufacturer: Clonetech
  Vector type: Retroviral
  Selectable markers: Puromycin
Growth in bacteria
  Bacterial resistance: Ampicillin, 100 μg/mL
  Growth temperature: 37°C
  Growth strain: NEB Stable
  Copy number: High Copy
Gene/Insert
  Gene/Insert name: shRNA 28 to BPTF
  gRNA/shRNA sequence: Bptf
  Species: H. sapiens (human), M. musculus (mouse)
  GenBank ID: NM_004459.6 NM_176850.2
  Entrez Gene: BPTF (a.k.a. FAC1, FALZ, NEDDFL, NURF301); Bptf (a.k.a. 9430093H17Rik, Fa, Falz)
  Cloning method: Restriction Enzyme; 5′ cloning site BamHI (not destroyed); 3′ cloning site EcoRI (not destroyed)
  Sequencing primers: 5′ U6 Promoter
Terms and licenses: Academic/Nonprofit Terms; Industry Terms
How to cite: pSIREN-RetroQ-BPTF-sh28 was a gift from Joe Landry (Addgene plasmid # 73669 ; http://n2t.net/addgene:73669 ; RRID:Addgene_73669)
