[The description below was written by a language model from this plasmid's Addgene catalogue record and pLannotate feature annotations shown in this document.]
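Description:
pSIREN-RetroQ-BPTF-sh28 is a self-inactivating retroviral shRNA expression vector built on the commercial pSIREN-RetroQ backbone and designed to knock down BPTF, the large NURF chromatin-remodelling complex subunit also known as FAC1, FALZ or NURF301. The record lists both human and mouse transcripts as targets. It is propagated in E. coli as a high-copy plasmid through a ColE1/pUC-type origin with ampicillin selection from the β-lactamase gene. Transduced mammalian cells are selected with puromycin.

The viral genome is transcribed in packaging cells from a hybrid 5′ end in which the CMV enhancer and promoter are fused to a truncated Moloney murine sarcoma virus LTR. This is followed by a packaging signal (annotated as an MESV Ψ fragment) and a truncated, start-codon-deficient MMLV gag segment that supports efficient encapsidation. Downstream, a human U6 RNA polymerase III promoter drives the hairpin, which was inserted as shRNA "28" between BamHI and EcoRI sites, both retained. The hairpin itself is not annotated in the feature table but would fall in the short gap between the U6 and PGK promoters. A mouse PGK promoter then drives puromycin N-acetyltransferase. The 3′ LTR carries a U3 deletion, which is copied to the 5′ LTR during reverse transcription. This silences LTR-driven transcription in the integrated provirus, leaving the internal U6 and PGK promoters active. An SV40 promoter/enhancer region and pBR322-derived fragments lie in the plasmid backbone outside the viral unit.

The construct supplies no functional viral genes, so particles must be made in a packaging system providing gag, pol and env. It is suited to stable BPTF depletion in dividing human or mouse cells for loss-of-function studies.
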