Features (pLannotate 1.2.2; 17 found; start..end, strand, type, name):
    309..512     +  promoter       CMV promoter: human cytomegalovirus (CMV) immediate early promoter
    513..688     +  LTR            5' LTR (truncated): truncated long terminal repeat from Moloney murine sarcoma virus
    810..1084    +  misc_feature   MESV Ψ (fragment): packaging signal of murine embryonic stem cell virus
   1151..1567    +  CDS            gag (truncated): truncated Moloney murine leukemia virus (MMLV) gag gene lacking the start codon
   1591..1831    +  promoter       U6 promoter: RNA polymerase III promoter for human U6 snRNA
   1909..2408    +  promoter       PGK promoter: mouse phosphoglycerate kinase 1 promoter
   2429..3028    +  CDS            PuroR: puromycin N-acetyltransferase; pac from Streptomyces alboniger; confers resistance to puromycin
   3095..3167    +  CDS            env (fragment): murine leukemia virus gPr80 envelope polyprotein precursor; env; proteolytically cleaved into gp70SU and p15TM subunits
   3209..3634    +  LTR            3' LTR (ΔU3): self-inactivating 3' long terminal repeat (LTR) from Moloney murine leukemia virus
   3703..3743    +  CDS            rop (fragment): Rop protein, which maintains plasmids at low copy number; rop
   3845..3883    +  misc_feature   bom (fragment): basis of mobility region from pBR322
   3900..4229    +  promoter       SV40 promoter: SV40 enhancer and early promoter
   4235..4336    +  misc_feature   bom (fragment): basis of mobility region from pBR322
   4522..5110    -  rep_origin     ori: high-copy-number ColE1/pMB1/pBR322/pUC origin of replication
   5281..6141    -  CDS            AmpR: β-lactamase; bla; confers resistance to ampicillin, carbenicillin, and related antibiotics
   6142..6246    -  promoter       AmpR promoter: bla
   6432..308     +  enhancer       CMV enhancer (across the origin): human cytomegalovirus immediate early enhancer
>Addgene plasmid #73669 | pSIREN-RetroQ-BPTF-sh28 | depositor full sequence | sequence record 138080 | Full Plasmid Sequence
TCCGCGTTACATAACTTACGGTAAATGGCCCGCCTGGCTGACCGCCCAACGACCCCCGCCCATTGACGTC
AATAATGACGTATGTTCCCATAGTAACGCCAATAGGGACTTTCCATTGACGTCAATGGGTGGAGTATTTA
CGGTAAACTGCCCACTTGGCAGTACATCAAGTGTATCATATGCCAAGTACGCCCCCTATTGACGTCAATG
ACGGTAAATGGCCCGCCTGGCATTATGCCCAGTACATGACCTTATGGGACTTTCCTACTTGGCAGTACAT
CTACGTATTAGTCATCGCTATTACCATGGTGATGCGGTTTTGGCAGTACATCAATGGGCGTGGATAGCGG
TTTGACTCACGGGGATTTCCAAGTCTCCACCCCATTGACGTCAATGGGAGTTTGTTTTGGCACCAAAATC
AACGGGACTTTCCAAAATGTCGTAACAACTCCGCCCCATTGACGCAAATGGGCGGTAGGCGTGTACGGTG
GGAGGTCTATATAAGCAGAGCTCAATAAAAGAGCCCACAACCCCTCACTCGGCGCGCCAGTCTTCCGATA
GACTGCGTCGCCCGGGTACCCGTATTCCCAATAAAGCCTCTTGCTGTTTGCATCCGAATCGTGGTCTCGC
TGTTCCTTGGGAGGGTCTCCTCTGAGTGATTGACTACCCACGACGGGGGTCTTTCATTTGGGGGCTCGTC
CGGGATTTGGAGACCCCTGCCCAGGGACCACCGACCCACCACCGGGAGGTAAGCTGGCCAGCAACTTATC
TGTGTCTGTCCGATTGTCTAGTGTCTATGTTTGATGTTATGCGCCTGCGTCTGTACTAGTTAGCTAACTA
GCTCTGTATCTGGCGGACCCGTGGTGGAACTGACGAGTTCTGAACACCCGGCCGCAACCCTGGGAGACGT
CCCAGGGACTTTGGGGGCCGTTTTTGTGGCCCGACCTGAGGAAGGGAGTCGATGTGGAATCCGACCCCGT
CAGGATATGTGGTTCTGGTAGGAGACGAGAACCTAAAACAGTTCCCGCCTCCGTCTGAATTTTTGCTTTC
GGTTTGGAACCGAAGCCGCGCGTCTTGTCTGCTGCAGCGCTGCAGCATCGTTCTGTGTTGTCTCTGTCTG
ACTGTGTTTCTGTATTTGTCTGAAAATTAGGGCCAGACTGTTACCACTCCCTTAAGTTTGACCTTAGGTC
ACTGGAAAGATGTCGAGCGGATCGCTCACAACCAGTCGGTAGATGTCAAGAAGAGACGTTGGGTTACCTT
CTGCTCTGCAGAATGGCCAACCTTTAACGTCGGATGGCCGCGAGACGGCACCTTTAACCGAGACCTCATC
ACCCAGGTTAAGATCAAGGTCTTTTCACCTGGCCCGCATGGACACCCAGACCAGGTCCCCTACATCGTGA
CCTGGGAAGCCTTGGCTTTTGACCCCCCTCCCTGGGTCAAGCCCTTTGTACACCCTAAGCCTCCGCCTCC
TCTTCCTCCATCCGCCCCGTCTCTCCCCCTTGAACCTCCTCGTTCGACCCCGCCTCGATCCTCCCTTTAT
CCAGCCCTCACTCCTTCTCTAGGCGCCGGAATTGAAGATCTGGGCAGGAAGAGGGCCTATTTCCCATGAT
TCCTTCATATTTGCATATACGATACAAGGCTGTTAGAGAGATAATTAGAATTAATTTGACTGTAAACACA
AAGATATTAGTACAAAATACGTGACGTAGAAAGTAATAATTTCTTGGGTAGTTTGCAGTTTTAAAATTAT
GTTTTAAAATGGACTATCATATGCTTACCGTAACTTGAAAGTATTTCGATTTCTTGGCTTTATATATCTT
GTGGAAAGGACGAGGATCCAGCACAGAGAAGACCATGATTCAAGAGATCATGGTCTTCTCTGTGCTTTTT
TTACGCGTGAATTCTACCGGGTAGGGGAGGCGCTTTTCCCAAGGCAGTCTGGAGCATGCGCTTTAGCAGC
CCCGCTGGGCACTTGGCGCTACACAAGTGGCCTCTGGCCTCGCACACATTCCACATCCACCGGTAGGCGC
CAACCGGCTCCGTTCTTTGGTGGCCCCTTCGCGCCACCTTCTACTCCTCCCCTAGTCAGGAAGTTCCCCC
CCGCCCCGCAGCTCGCGTCGTGCAGGACGTGACAAATGGAAGTAGCACGTCTCACTAGTCTCGTGCAGAT
GGACAGCACCGCTGAGCAATGGAAGCGGGTAGGCCTTTGGGGCAGCGGCCAATAGCAGCTTTGCTCCTTC
GCTTTCTGGGCTCAGAGGCTGGGAAGGGGTGGGTCCGGGGGCGGGCTCAGGGGCGGGCTCAGGGGCGGGG
CGGGCGCCCGAAGGTCCTCCGGAGGCCCGGCATTCTGCACGCTTCAAAAGCGCACGTCTGCCGCGCTGTT
CTCCTCTTCCTCATCTCCGGGCCTTTCGACCTGCAGCCCAAGCTTACCATGACCGAGTACAAGCCCACGG
TGCGCCTCGCCACCCGCGACGACGTCCCCAGGGCCGTACGCACCCTCGCCGCCGCGTTCGCCGACTACCC
CGCCACGCGCCACACCGTCGATCCGGACCGCCACATCGAGCGGGTCACCGAGCTGCAAGAACTCTTCCTC
ACGCGCGTCGGGCTCGACATCGGCAAGGTGTGGGTCGCGGACGACGGCGCCGCGGTGGCGGTCTGGACCA
CGCCGGAGAGCGTCGAAGCGGGGGCGGTGTTCGCCGAGATCGGCCCGCGCATGGCCGAGTTGAGCGGTTC
CCGGCTGGCCGCGCAGCAACAGATGGAAGGCCTCCTGGCGCCGCACCGGCCCAAGGAGCCCGCGTGGTTC
CTGGCCACCGTCGGCGTCTCGCCCGACCACCAGGGCAAGGGTCTGGGCAGCGCCGTCGTGCTCCCCGGAG
TGGAGGCGGCCGAGCGCGCCGGGGTGCCCGCCTTCCTGGAGACCTCCGCGCCCCGCAACCTCCCCTTCTA
CGAGCGGCTCGGCTTCACCGTCACCGCCGACGTCGAGGTGCCCGAAGGACCGCGCACCTGGTGCATGACC
CGCAAGCCCGGTGCCTGACGCCCGCCCCACGACCCGCAGCGCCCGACCGAAAGGAGCGCACGACCCCATG
CATCGGCGTCTCGAGATATCAGTGGTCCAGGCTCTAGTTTTGACTCAACAATATCACCAGCTGAAGCCTA
TAGAGTACGAGCCATAGATAAAATAAAAGATTTTATTTAGTCTCCAGAAAAAGGGGGGAATGAAAGACCC
CACCTGTAGGTTTGGCAAGCTAGCTTAAGTAACGCCATTTTGCAAGGCATGGAAAAATACATAACTGAGA
ATAGAGAAGTTCAGATCAAGGTCAGGAACAGATGGAACAGGGTCGACCCTAGAGAACCATCAGATGTTTC
CAGGGTGCCCCAAGGACCTGAAATGACCCTGTGCCTTATTTGAACTAACCAATCAGTTCGCTTCTCGCTT
CTGTTCGCGCGCTTCTGCTCCCCGAGCTCAATAAAAGAGCCCACAACCCCTCACTCGGGGCGCCAGTCCT
CCGATTGACTGAGTCGCCCGGGTACCCGTGTATCCAATAAACCCTCTTGCAGTTGCATCCGACTTGTGGT
CTCGCTGTTCCTTGGGAGGGTCTCCTCTGAGTGATTGACTACCCGTCAGCGGGGGTCTTTCATTTGGGGG
CTCGTCCGGGATCGGGAGACCCCTGCCCAGGGACCACCGACCCACCACCGGGAGGTAAGCTGGCTGCCTC
GCGCGTTTCGGTGATGACGGTGAAAACCTCTGACACATGCAGCTCCCGGAGACGGTCACAGCTTGTCTGT
AAGCGGATGCCGGGAGCAGACAAGCCCGTCAGGGCGCGTCAGCGGGTGTTGGCGGGTGTCGGGGCGCAGC
CATGACCCAGTCACGTAGCGATAGCGGAGTGTAGATCCGGCTGTGGAATGTGTGTCAGTTAGGGTGTGGA
AAGTCCCCAGGCTCCCCAGCAGGCAGAAGTATGCAAAGCATGCATCTCAATTAGTCAGCAACCAGGTGTG
GAAAGTCCCCAGGCTCCCCAGCAGGCAGAAGTATGCAAAGCATGCATCTCAATTAGTCAGCAACCATAGT
CCCGCCCCTAACTCCGCCCATCCCGCCCCTAACTCCGCCCAGTTCCGCCCATTCTCCGCCCCATGGCTGA
CTAATTTTTTTTATTTATGCAGAGGCCGAGGCCGCCTCGGCCTCTGAGCTATTCCAGAAGTAGTGAGGAG
GCTTTTTTGGAGGCCTAGGCTTTTGCAAAAAGCTTACTGGCTTAACTATGCGGCATCAGAGCAGATTGTA
CTGAGAGTGCACCATATGCGGTGTGAAATACCGCACAGATGCGTAAGGAGAAAATACCGCATCAGGCGCT
CTTCCGCTTCCTCGCTCACTGACTCGCTGCGCTCGGTCGTTCGGCTGCGGCGAGCGGTATCAGCTCACTC
AAAGGCGGTAATACGGTTATCCACAGAATCAGGGGATAACGCAGGAAAGAACATGTGAGCAAAAGGCCAG
CAAAAGGCCAGGAACCGTAAAAAGGCCGCGTTGCTGGCGTTTTTCCATAGGCTCCGCCCCCCTGACGAGC
ATCACAAAAATCGACGCTCAAGTCAGAGGTGGCGAAACCCGACAGGACTATAAAGATACCAGGCGTTTCC
CCCTGGAAGCTCCCTCGTGCGCTCTCCTGTTCCGACCCTGCCGCTTACCGGATACCTGTCCGCCTTTCTC
CCTTCGGGAAGCGTGGCGCTTTCTCATAGCTCACGCTGTAGGTATCTCAGTTCGGTGTAGGTCGTTCGCT
CCAAGCTGGGCTGTGTGCACGAACCCCCCGTTCAGCCCGACCGCTGCGCCTTATCCGGTAACTATCGTCT
TGAGTCCAACCCGGTAAGACACGACTTATCGCCACTGGCAGCAGCCACTGGTAACAGGATTAGCAGAGCG
AGGTATGTAGGCGGTGCTACAGAGTTCTTGAAGTGGTGGCCTAACTACGGCTACACTAGAAGGACAGTAT
TTGGTATCTGCGCTCTGCTGAAGCCAGTTACCTTCGGAAAAAGAGTTGGTAGCTCTTGATCCGGCAAACA
AACCACCGCTGGTAGCGGTGGTTTTTTTGTTTGCAAGCAGCAGATTACGCGCAGAAAAAAAGGATCTCAA
GAAGATCCTTTGATCTTTTCTACGGGGTCTGACGCTCAGTGGAACGAAAACTCACGTTAAGGGATTTTGG
TCATGAGATTATCAAAAAGGATCTTCACCTAGATCCTTTTAAATTAAAAATGAAGTTTTAAATCAATCTA
AAGTATATATGAGTAAACTTGGTCTGACAGTTACCAATGCTTAATCAGTGAGGCACCTATCTCAGCGATC
TGTCTATTTCGTTCATCCATAGTTGCCTGACTCCCCGTCGTGTAGATAACTACGATACGGGAGGGCTTAC
CATCTGGCCCCAGTGCTGCAATGATACCGCGAGACCCACGCTCACCGGCTCCAGATTTATCAGCAATAAA
CCAGCCAGCCGGAAGGGCCGAGCGCAGAAGTGGTCCTGCAACTTTATCCGCCTCCATCCAGTCTATTAAT
TGTTGCCGGGAAGCTAGAGTAAGTAGTTCGCCAGTTAATAGTTTGCGCAACGTTGTTGCCATTGCTGCAG
GCATCGTGGTGTCACGCTCGTCGTTTGGTATGGCTTCATTCAGCTCCGGTTCCCAACGATCAAGGCGAGT
TACATGATCCCCCATGTTGTGCAAAAAAGCGGTTAGCTCCTTCGGTCCTCCGATCGTTGTCAGAAGTAAG
TTGGCCGCAGTGTTATCACTCATGGTTATGGCAGCACTGCATAATTCTCTTACTGTCATGCCATCCGTAA
GATGCTTTTCTGTGACTGGTGAGTACTCAACCAAGTCATTCTGAGAATAGTGTATGCGGCGACCGAGTTG
CTCTTGCCCGGCGTCAACACGGGATAATACCGCGCCACATAGCAGAACTTTAAAAGTGCTCATCATTGGA
AAACGTTCTTCGGGGCGAAAACTCTCAAGGATCTTACCGCTGTTGAGATCCAGTTCGATGTAACCCACTC
GTGCACCCAACTGATCTTCAGCATCTTTTACTTTCACCAGCGTTTCTGGGTGAGCAAAAACAGGAAGGCA
AAATGCCGCAAAAAAGGGAATAAGGGCGACACGGAAATGTTGAATACTCATACTCTTCCTTTTTCAATAT
TATTGAAGCATTTATCAGGGTTATTGTCTCATGAGCGGATACATATTTGAATGTATTTAGAAAAATAAAC
AAATAGGGGTTCCGCGCACATTTCCCCGAAAAGTGCCACCTGACGTCTAAGAAACCATTATTATCATGAC
ATTAACCTATAAAAATAGGCGTATCACGAGGCCCTTTCGTCTTCAAGAATTAGCTTGGCCATTGCATACG
TTGTATCCATATCATAATATGTACATTTATATTGGCTCATGTCCAACATTACCGCCATGTTGACATTGAT
TATTGACTAGTTATTAATAGTAATCAATTACGGGGTCATTAGTTCATAGCCCATATATGGAGT
