>Addgene plasmid #73669 | pSIREN-RetroQ-BPTF-sh28 | addgene partial sequence | sequence record 140347 | MSCV-rev 5'-CAGCGGGGCTGCTAAAGCGCATGC-3'
GAATTCACGCGTAAAAAAAGCACAGAGAAGACCATGATCTCTTGAATCATGGTCTTCTCTGTGCTGGATC
CTCGTCCTTTCCACAAGATATATAAAGCCAAGAAATCGAAATACTTTCAAGTTACGGTAAGCATATGATA
GTCCATTTTAAAACATAATTTTAAAACTGCAAACTACCCAAGAAATTATTACTTTCTACGTCACGTATTT
TGTACTAATATCTTTGTGTTTACAGTCAAATTAATTCTAATTATCTCTCTAACAGCCTTGTATCGTATAT
GCAAATATGAAGGAATCATGGGAAATAGGCCCTCTTCCTGCCCAGATCTTCAATTCCGGCGCCTAGAGAA
GGAGTGAGGGCTGGATAAAGGGAGGATCGAGGCGGGGTCGAACGAGGAGGTTCAAGGGGGAGAGACGGGG
CGGATGGAGGAAGAGGAGGCGGAGGCTTAGGGTGTACAAAGGGCTTGACCCAGGGAGGGGGGTCAAAAGC
CAAGGCTTCCCAGGTCACGATGTAGGGGACCTGGTCTGGGTGTCCATGCGGGCCAGGTGAAAAGACCTTG
ATCTTAACCTGGGTGATGAGGTC
