>Addgene plasmid #73669 | pSIREN-RetroQ-BPTF-sh28 | addgene partial sequence | sequence record 140670 | hU6-F 5'-GAGGGCCTATTTCCCATGATT-3'
TGTTAGAGAGATAATTAGAATTAATTTGACTGTAAACACAAAGATATTAGTACAAAATACGTGACGTAGA
AAGTAATAATTTCTTGGGTAGTTTGCAGTTTTAAAATTATGTTTTAAAATGGACTATCATATGCTTACCG
TAACTTGAAAGTATTTCGATTTCTTGGCTTTATATATCTTGTGGAAAGGACGAGGATCCAGCACAGAGAA
GACCATGATTCAAGAGATCATGGTCTTCTCTGTGCTTTTTTTACGCGTGAATTCTACCGGGTAGGGGAGG
CGCTTTTCCCAAGGCAGTCTGGAGCATGCGCTTTAGCAGCCCCGCTGGGCACTTGGCGCTACACAAGTGG
CCTCTGGCCTCGCACACATTCCACATCCACCGGTAGGCGCCAACCGGCTCCGTTCTTTGGTGGCCCCTTC
GCGCCACCTTCTACTCCTCCCCTAGTCAGGAAGTTCCCCCCCGCCCCGCAGCTCGCGTCGTGCAGGACGT
GACAAATGGAAGTAGCACGTCTCACTAGTCTCGTGCAGATGGACAGCACCGCTGAGCAATGGAAGCGGGT
AGGCCTTTGGGGCAGCGGCCAATAGCAGCTTTGCTCCTTCGCTTTCTGGGCTCAGAGGCTGGGAAGGGGT
GGGTCCGGGGGCGGGCTCAGGGGCGGGCTCAGGGGCGGGGCGGGCGCCCGAAGGTCCTCCGGAGGCCCGG
CATTCTGCACGCTTCAAAAGCGCACGTCTGCCGCGCTGTTCTCCTCTTCCTCATCTCCGGGCCTTTCGAC
CTGCAGCCCAAGCTTACCATGACCGAGTACAAGCCCACGGTGCGCCTCGCCACCCGCGACGACGTCCCCA
GGGCCGTACGCACCC
